>Addgene plasmid #83770 | MSCV-6NBC-GFP-PGK-Puro-Barcode93 | depositor full sequence | sequence record 159972 | Full Sequence
TGAAAGACCCCACCTGTAGGTTTGGCAAGCTAGCTTAAGTAACGCCATTTTGCAAGGCATGGAAAATACA
TAACTGAGAATAGAGAAGTTCAGATCAAGGTTAGGAACAGAGAGACAGCAGAATATGGGCCAAACAGGAT
ATCTGTGGTAAGCAGTTCCTGCCCCGGCTCAGGGCCAAGAACAGATGGTCCCCAGATGCGGTCCCGCCCT
CAGCAGTTTCTAGAGAACCATCAGATGTTTCCAGGGTGCCCCAAGGACCTGAAATGACCCTGTGCCTTAT
TTGAACTAACCAATCAGTTCGCTTCTCGCTTCTGTTCGCGCGCTTCTGCTCCCCGAGCTCAATAAAAGAG
CCCACAACCCCTCACTCGGCGCGCCAGTCCTCCGATAGACTGCGTCGCCCGGGTACCCGTATTCCCAATA
AAGCCTCTTGCTGTTTGCATCCGAATCGTGGACTCGCTGATCCTTGGGAGGGTCTCCTCAGATTGATTGA
CTGCCCACCTCGGGGGTCTTTCATTTGGAGGTTCCACCGAGATTTGGAGACCCCTGCCCAGGGACCACCG
ACCCCCCCGCCGGGAGGTAAGCTGGCCAGCGGTCGTTTCGTGTCTGTCTCTGTCTTTGTGCGTGTTTGTG
CCGGCATCTAATGTTTGCGCCTGCGTCTGTACTAGTTAGCTAACTAGCTCTGTATCTGGCGGACCCGTGG
TGGAACTGACGAGTTCTGAACACCCGGCCGCAACCCTGGGAGACGTCCCAGGGACTTTGGGGGCCGTTTT
TGTGGCCCGACCTGAGGAAGGGAGTCGATGTGGAATCCGACCCCGTCAGGATATGTGGTTCTGGTAGGAG
ACGAGAACCTAAAACAGTTCCCGCCTCCGTCTGAATTTTTGCTTTCGGTTTGGAACCGAAGCCGCGCGTC
TTGTCTGCTGCAGCGCTGCAGCATCGTTCTGTGTTGTCTCTGTCTGACTGTGTTTCTGTATTTGTCTGAA
AATTAGGGCCAGACTGTTACCACTCCCTTAAGTTTGACCTTAGGTCACTGGAAAGATGTCGAGCGGATCG
CTCACAACCAGTCGGTAGATGTCAAGAAGAGACGTTGGGTTACCTTCTGCTCTGCAGAATGGCCAACCTT
TAACGTCGGATGGCCGCGAGACGGCACCTTTAACCGAGACCTCATCACCCAGGTTAAGATCAAGGTCTTT
TCACCTGGCCCGCATGGACACCCAGACCAGGTCCCCTACATCGTGACCTGGGAAGCCTTGGCTTTTGACC
CCCCTCCCTGGGTCAAGCCCTTTGTACACCCTAAGCCTCCGCCTCCTCTTCCTCCATCCGCCCCGTCTCT
CCCCCTTGAACCTCCTCGTTCGACCCCGCCTCGATCCTCCCTTTATCCAGCCCTCACTCCTTCTCTAGGC
GCCGGAATTAGATCCGTCAAACCACCATGGTGAGCAAGGGCGAGGAGCTGTTCACCGGGGTGGTGCCCAT
CCTGGTCGAGCTGGACGGCGACGTAAACGGCCACAAGTTCAGCGTGTCCGGCGAGGGCGAGGGCGATGCC
ACCTACGGCAAGCTGACCCTGAAGTTCATCTGCACCACCGGCAAGCTGCCCGTGCCCTGGCCCACCCTCG
TGACCACCCTGACCTACGGCGTGCAGTGCTTCAGCCGCTACCCCGACCACATGAAGCAGCACGACTTCTT
CAAGTCCGCCATGCCCGAAGGCTACGTCCAGGAGCGCACCATCTTCTTCAAGGACGACGGCAACTACAAG
ACCCGCGCCGAGGTGAAGTTCGAGGGCGACACCCTGGTGAACCGCATCGAGCTGAAGGGCATCGACTTCA
AGGAGGACGGCAACATCCTGGGGCACAAGCTGGAGTACAACTACAACAGCCACAACGTCTATATCATGGC
CGACAAGCAGAAGAACGGCATCAAGGTGAACTTCAAGATCCGCCACAACATCGAGGACGGCAGCGTGCAG
CTCGCCGACCACTACCAGCAGAACACCCCCATCGGCGACGGCCCCGTGCTGCTGCCCGACAACCACTACC
TGAGCACCCAGTCCGCCCTGAGCAAAGACCCCAACGAGAAGCGCGATCACATGGTCCTGCTGGAGTTCGT
GACCGCCGCCGGGATCACTCTCGGCATGGACGAGCTGTACAAGTAGCGGAGAATTCTACCGGGTAGGGGA
GGCGCTTTTCCCAAGGCAGTCTGGAGCATGCGCTTTAGCAGCCCCGCTGGGCACTTGGCGCTACACAAGT
GGCCTCTGGCCTCGCACACATTCCACATCCACCGGTAGGCGCCAACCGGCTCCGTTCTTTGGTGGCCCCT
TCGCGCCACCTTCTACTCCTCCCCTAGTCAGGAAGTTCCCCCCCGCCCCGCAGCTCGCGTCGTGCAGGAC
GTGACAAATGGAAGTAGCACGTCTCACTAGTCTCGTGCAGATGGACAGCACCGCTGAGCAATGGAAGCGG
GTAGGCCTTTGGGGCAGCGGCCAATAGCAGCTTTGCTCCTTCGCTTTCTGGGCTCAGAGGCTGGGAAGGG
GTGGGTCCGGGGGCGGGCTCAGGGGCGGGCTCAGGGGCGGGGCGGGCGCCCGAAGGTCCTCCGGAGGCCC
GGCATTCTGCACGCTTCAAAAGCGCACGTCTGCCGCGCTGTTCTCCTCTTCCTCATCTCCGGGCCTTTCG
ACCTGCAGCCCAAGCTTACCATGACCGAGTACAAGCCCACGGTGCGCCTCGCCACCCGCGACGACGTCCC
CAGGGCCGTACGCACCCTCGCCGCCGCGTTCGCCGACTACCCCGCCACGCGCCACACCGTCGATCCGGAC
CGCCACATCGAGCGGGTCACCGAGCTGCAAGAACTCTTCCTCACGCGCGTCGGGCTCGACATCGGCAAGG
TGTGGGTCGCGGACGACGGCGCCGCGGTGGCGGTCTGGACCACGCCGGAGAGCGTCGAAGCGGGGGCGGT
GTTCGCCGAGATCGGCCCGCGCATGGCCGAGTTGAGCGGTTCCCGGCTGGCCGCGCAGCAACAGATGGAA
GGCCTCCTGGCGCCGCACCGGCCCAAGGAGCCCGCGTGGTTCCTGGCCACCGTCGGCGTCTCGCCCGACC
ACCAGGGCAAGGGTCTGGGCAGCGCCGTCGTGCTCCCCGGAGTGGAGGCGGCCGAGCGCGCCGGGGTGCC
CGCCTTCCTGGAGACCTCCGCGCCCCGCAACCTCCCCTTCTACGAGCGGCTCGGCTTCACCGTCACCGCC
GACGTCGAGGTGCCCGAAGGACCGCGCACCTGGTGCATGACCCGCAAGCCCGGTGCCTGACGCCCGCCCC
ACGACCCGCAGCGCCCGACCGAAAGGAGCGCACGACCCCATGCATCGATAAAATAAAAGATTTTATTTAG
TCTCCAGAAAAAGGGGGGAATGAAAGACCCCACCTGTAGGTTTGGCAAGCTAGCTTAAGTAACGCCATTT
TGCAAGGCATGGAAAATACATAACTGAGAATAGAGAAGTTCAGATCAAGGTTAGGAACAGAGAGACAGCA
GAATATGGGCCAAACAGGATATCTGTGGTAAGCAGTTCCTGCCCCGGCTCAGGGCCAAGAACAGATGGTC
CCCAGATGCGGTCCCGCCCTCAGCAGTTTCTAGAGAACCATCAGATGTTTCCAGGGTGCCCCAAGGACCT
GAAATGACCCTGTGCCTTATTTGAACTAACCAATCAGTTCGCTTCTCGCTTCTGTTCGCGCGCTTCTGCT
CCCCGAGCTCAATAAAAGAGCCCACAACCCCTCACTCGGCGCGCCAGTCCTCCGATAGACTGCGTCGCCC
GGGTACCCGTGTATCCAATAAACCCTCTTGCAGTTGCATCCGACTTGTGGTCTCGCTGTTCCTTGGGAGG
GTCTCCTCTGAGTGATTGACTACCCGTCAGCGGGGGTCTTTCATGGGTAACAGTTTCTTGAAGTTGGAGA
ACAACATTCTGAGGGTAGGAGTCGAATATTAAGTAATCCTGACTCAATTAGCCACTGTTTTGAATCCACA
TACTCCAATACTCCTGAAATAGTTCATTATGGACAGCGCAGAAGAGCTGGGGAGAATTAATTCGTAATCA
TGGTCATAGCTGTTTCCTGTGTGAAATTGTTATCCGCTCACAATTCCACACAACATACGAGCCGGAAGCA
TAAAGTGTAAAGCCTGGGGTGCCTAATGAGTGAGCTAACTCACATTAATTGCGTTGCGCTCACTGCCCGC
TTTCCAGTCGGGAAACCTGTCGTGCCAGCTGCATTAATGAATCGGCCAACGCGCGGGGAGAGGCGGTTTG
CGTATTGGGCGCTCTTCCGCTTCCTCGCTCACTGACTCGCTGCGCTCGGTCGTTCGGCTGCGGCGAGCGG
TATCAGCTCACTCAAAGGCGGTAATACGGTTATCCACAGAATCAGGGGATAACGCAGGAAAGAACATGTG
AGCAAAAGGCCAGCAAAAGGCCAGGAACCGTAAAAAGGCCGCGTTGCTGGCGTTTTTCCATAGGCTCCGC
CCCCCTGACGAGCATCACAAAAATCGACGCTCAAGTCAGAGGTGGCGAAACCCGACAGGACTATAAAGAT
ACCAGGCGTTTCCCCCTGGAAGCTCCCTCGTGCGCTCTCCTGTTCCGACCCTGCCGCTTACCGGATACCT
GTCCGCCTTTCTCCCTTCGGGAAGCGTGGCGCTTTCTCATAGCTCACGCTGTAGGTATCTCAGTTCGGTG
TAGGTCGTTCGCTCCAAGCTGGGCTGTGTGCACGAACCCCCCGTTCAGCCCGACCGCTGCGCCTTATCCG
GTAACTATCGTCTTGAGTCCAACCCGGTAAGACACGACTTATCGCCACTGGCAGCAGCCACTGGTAACAG
GATTAGCAGAGCGAGGTATGTAGGCGGTGCTACAGAGTTCTTGAAGTGGTGGCCTAACTACGGCTACACT
AGAAGGACAGTATTTGGTATCTGCGCTCTGCTGAAGCCAGTTACCTTCGGAAAAAGAGTTGGTAGCTCTT
GATCCGGCAAACAAACCACCGCTGGTAGCGGTGGTTTTTTTGTTTGCAAGCAGCAGATTACGCGCAGAAA
AAAAGGATCTCAAGAAGATCCTTTGATCTTTTCTACGGGGTCTGACGCTCAGTGGAACGAAAACTCACGT
TAAGGGATTTTGGTCATGAGATTATCAAAAAGGATCTTCACCTAGATCCTTTTAAATTAAAAATGAAGTT
TTAAATCAATCTAAAGTATATATGAGTAAACTTGGTCTGACAGTTACCAATGCTTAATCAGTGAGGCACC
TATCTCAGCGATCTGTCTATTTCGTTCATCCATAGTTGCCTGACTCCCCGTCGTGTAGATAACTACGATA
CGGGAGGGCTTACCATCTGGCCCCAGTGCTGCAATGATACCGCGAGACCCACGCTCACCGGCTCCAGATT
TATCAGCAATAAACCAGCCAGCCGGAAGGGCCGAGCGCAGAAGTGGTCCTGCAACTTTATCCGCCTCCAT
CCAGTCTATTAATTGTTGCCGGGAAGCTAGAGTAAGTAGTTCGCCAGTTAATAGTTTGCGCAACGTTGTT
GCCATTGCTACAGGCATCGTGGTGTCACGCTCGTCGTTTGGTATGGCTTCATTCAGCTCCGGTTCCCAAC
GATCAAGGCGAGTTACATGATCCCCCATGTTGTGCAAAAAAGCGGTTAGCTCCTTCGGTCCTCCGATCGT
TGTCAGAAGTAAGTTGGCCGCAGTGTTATCACTCATGGTTATGGCAGCACTGCATAATTCTCTTACTGTC
ATGCCATCCGTAAGATGCTTTTCTGTGACTGGTGAGTACTCAACCAAGTCATTCTGAGAATAGTGTATGC
GGCGACCGAGTTGCTCTTGCCCGGCGTCAATACGGGATAATACCGCGCCACATAGCAGAACTTTAAAAGT
GCTCATCATTGGAAAACGTTCTTCGGGGCGAAAACTCTCAAGGATCTTACCGCTGTTGAGATCCAGTTCG
ATGTAACCCACTCGTGCACCCAACTGATCTTCAGCATCTTTTACTTTCACCAGCGTTTCTGGGTGAGCAA
AAACAGGAAGGCAAAATGCCGCAAAAAAGGGAATAAGGGCGACACGGAAATGTTGAATACTCATACTCTT
CCTTTTTCAATATTATTGAAGCATTTATCAGGGTTATTGTCTCATGAGCGGATACATATTTGAATGTATT
TAGAAAAATAAACAAATAGGGGTTCCGCGCACATTTCCCCGAAAAGTGCCACCTGACGTCTAAGAAACCA
TTATTATCATGACATTAACCTATAAAAATAGGCGTATCACGAGGCCCTTTCGTCTCGCGCGTTTCGGTGA
TGACGGTGAAAACCTCTGACACATGCAGCTCCCGGAGACGGTCACAGCTTGTCTGTAAGCGGATGCCGGG
AGCAGACAAGCCCGTCAGGGCGCGTCAGCGGGTGTTGGCGGGTGTCGGGGCTGGCTTAACTATGCGGCAT
CAGAGCAGATTGTACTGAGAGTGCACCATATGCGGTGTGAAATACCGCACAGATGCGTAAGGAGAAAATA
CCGCATCAGGCGCCATTCGCCATTCAGGCTGCGCAACTGTTGGGAAGGGCGATCGGTGCGGGCCTCTTCG
CTATTACGCCAGCTGGCGAAAGGGGGATGTGCTGCAAGGCGATTAAGTTGGGTAACGCCAGGGTTTTCCC
AGTCACGACGTTGTAAAACGACGGCGCAAGGAATGGTGCATGCAAGGAGATGGCGCCCAACAGTCCCCCG
GCCACGGGGCCTGCCACCATACCCACGCCGAAACAAGCGCTCATGAGCCCGAAGTGGCGAGCCCGATCTT
CCCCATCGGTGATGTCGGCGATATAGGCGCCAGCAACCGCACCTGTGGCGCCGGTGATGCCGGCCACGAT
GCGTCCGGCGTAGAGGCGATTAGTCCAATTTGTTAAAGACAGGATATCAGTGGTCCAGGCTCTAGTTTTG
ACTCAACAATATCACCAGCTGAAGCCTATAGAGTACGAGCCATAGATAAAATAAAAGATTTTATTTAGTC
TCCAGAAAAAGGGGGGAA
Features (pLannotate 1.2.2; 19 found; start..end, strand, type, name):
    579..920     +  misc_feature   MESV Ψ: packaging signal of murine embryonic stem cell virus
    987..1403    +  CDS            gag (truncated): truncated Moloney murine leukemia virus (MMLV) gag gene lacking the start codon
   1427..2143    +  CDS            EGFP: EGFP is a basic (constitutively fluorescent) green fluorescent protein published in 1996, derived from Aequorea victoria. It is reported to be a rapidly-maturing weak dimer with moderate acid sensitivity.
   2161..2660    +  promoter       PGK promoter: mouse phosphoglycerate kinase 1 promoter
   2681..3280    +  CDS            PuroR: puromycin N-acetyltransferase; pac from Streptomyces alboniger; confers resistance to puromycin
   3380..3894    +  LTR            3' LTR: 3' long terminal repeat from murine embryonic stem cell virus
   4087..4103    -  protein_bind   lac operator: The lac repressor binds to the lac operator to inhibit transcription in E. coli. This inhibition can be relieved by adding lactose or isopropyl-β-D-thiogalactopyranoside (IPTG). lac repressor encoded by lacI
   4111..4141    -  promoter       lac promoter: promoter for the E. coli lac operon
   4156..4177    -  protein_bind   CAP binding site: CAP binding activates transcription in the presence of cAMP. E. coli catabolite activator protein
   4190..4282    -  CDS            lacI (fragment): lac repressor; lacI; The lac repressor binds to the lac operator to inhibit transcription in E. coli. This inhibition can be relieved by adding lactose or isopropyl-β-D-thiogalactopyranoside (IPTG).
   4465..5053    -  rep_origin     ori: high-copy-number ColE1/pMB1/pBR322/pUC origin of replication
   5224..6084    -  CDS            AmpR: β-lactamase; bla; confers resistance to ampicillin, carbenicillin, and related antibiotics
   6085..6189    -  promoter       AmpR promoter: bla
   6284..6319    +  CDS            rop (fragment): Rop protein, which maintains plasmids at low copy number; rop
   6421..6520    +  misc_feature   bom (fragment): basis of mobility region from pBR322
   6526..6675    -  CDS            lacZα (fragment): LacZα fragment of β-galactosidase; lacZ fragment
   6675..6876    -  CDS            TcR (fragment): tetracycline efflux protein; tet; confers resistance to tetracycline
   6877..6975    +  CDS            env (fragment): murine leukemia virus gPr80 envelope polyprotein precursor; env; proteolytically cleaved into gp70SU and p15TM subunits
   7017..515     +  LTR            5' LTR (across the origin): 5' long terminal repeat from murine embryonic stem cell virus
