[The description below was written by a language model from this plasmid's Addgene catalogue record and pLannotate feature annotations shown in this document.]
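Description:
MSCV-6NBC-GFP-PGK-Puro-Barcode93 is a gammaretroviral transfer vector built on the murine stem cell virus (MSCV) backbone, one member of a set of plasmids that each carry a distinct synthetic six-nucleotide (6N) barcode. In bacteria it is maintained as a high-copy plasmid through a ColE1/pUC-type origin and selected with ampicillin via the β-lactamase gene. The remaining bacterial annotations (fragments of lacI, lacZα, rop, bom and the tetracycline resistance gene, plus a lac promoter/operator) are non-functional remnants of earlier cloning vectors.

The proviral region is bounded by MESV-derived 5′ and 3′ long terminal repeats. Downstream of the 5′ LTR lie the Ψ packaging signal and a truncated gag segment lacking its start codon, which together promote efficient encapsidation of the genomic RNA when gag, pol and env are supplied in trans by a packaging cell line. An EGFP coding sequence follows with no separate promoter annotated, so it is presumably expressed from the 5′ LTR. After it, a mouse PGK promoter drives puromycin N-acetyltransferase. The barcode itself is not annotated in the feature table. The record says only that it was inserted by restriction cloning between a BglII site (destroyed) and an EcoRI site, and the short interval between truncated gag and EGFP is a plausible location.

After transduction, the integrated provirus stably marks cells with green fluorescence, puromycin resistance and a heritable DNA tag. The stated purpose is to generate individually barcoded cell line variants. The associated publication describes an in vivo multiplexed small-molecule screening platform, an application in which differently barcoded populations could be pooled and their relative abundance read out by sequencing.
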