Addgene plasmid #83770: MSCV-6NBC-GFP-PGK-Puro-Barcode93
Purpose: individual 6N barcode to make barcoded cell line variants
Depositing lab: Monte Winslow. Depositing organization: Stanford University. Publication: An in vivo multiplexed small-molecule screening platform. Gruner BM, Schulze CJ, Yang D, Ogasawara D, Dix MM, Rogers ZN, Chuang CH, McFarland CD, Chiou SH, Brown JM, Cravatt BF, Bogyo M, Winslow MM. Nat Methods. 2016 Sep 12. doi: 10.1038/nmeth.3992. PubMed 27617390.
Backbone
  Vector backbone: MSCV
  Vector type: Retroviral
  Selectable markers: Puromycin
Growth in bacteria
  Bacterial resistance: Ampicillin, 100 μg/mL
  Growth temperature: 37°C
  Growth strain: DH5alpha
  Copy number: High Copy
Gene/Insert
  Gene/Insert name: Barcode93
  Species: Synthetic
  Cloning method: Restriction Enzyme; 5′ cloning site BglII (destroyed during cloning); 3′ cloning site EcoRI (not destroyed)
  Sequencing primers: 5′ CCCTTGAACCTCCTCGTTCGACC
Terms and licenses: Academic/Nonprofit Terms; Industry Terms: Not Available to Industry
How to cite: MSCV-6NBC-GFP-PGK-Puro-Barcode93 was a gift from Monte Winslow (Addgene plasmid # 83770 ; http://n2t.net/addgene:83770 ; RRID:Addgene_83770)
