>Addgene plasmid #83770 | MSCV-6NBC-GFP-PGK-Puro-Barcode93 | addgene partial sequence | sequence record 165511 | pLXSN5 5'-CCCTTGAACCTCCTCGTTCGACC-3'
CAGCCCTCACTCCTTCTCTAGGCGCCGGAATTAGATCCGTCAAACCACCATGGTGAGCAAGGGCGAGGAG
CTGTTCACCGGGGTGGTGCCCATCCTGGTCGAGCTGGACGGCGACGTAAACGGCCACAAGTTCAGCGTGT
CCGGCGAGGGCGAGGGCGATGCCACCTACGGCAAGCTGACCCTGAAGTTCATCTGCACCACCGGCAAGCT
GCCCGTGCCCTGGCCCACCCTCGTGACCACCCTGACCTACGGCGTGCAGTGCTTCAGCCGCTACCCCGAC
CACATGAAGCAGCACGACTTCTTCAAGTCCGCCATGCCCGAAGGCTACGTCCAGGAGCGCACCATCTTCT
TCAAGGACGACGGCAACTACAAGACCCGCGCCGAGGTGAAGTTCGAGGGCGACACCCTGGTGAACCGCAT
CGAGCTGAAGGGCATCGACTTCAAGGAGGACGGCAACATCCTGGGGCACAAGCTGGAGTACAACTACAAC
AGCCACAACGTCTATATCATGGCCGACAAGCAGAAGAACGGCATCAAGGTGAACTTCAAGATCCGCCACA
ACATCGAGGACGGCAGCGTGCAGCTCGCCGACCACTACCAGCAGAACACCCCCATCGGCGACGGCCCCGT
GCTGCTGCCCGACAACCACTACCTGAGCACCCAGTCCGCCCTGAGCAAAGACCCCAACGAGAAGCGCGAT
CACATGGTCCTGCTGGAGTTCGTGACCGCCGCCGGGATCACTCTCGGCATGGACGAGCTGTACAAGTAGC
GGAGAATTCTACCGGGTAGGGGAGGCGCTTTTCCCAAGGCAGTCTGGAGCATGCGCTTTAG
